Addgene plasmid #112850: EasyFusion Halo
Purpose: General donor vector with HaloTag coding sequence flanking by restriction sites for generating knock-in donor
Depositing lab: Janet Rossant. Depositing organization: Hospital for Sick Children. Publication: Efficient generation of targeted large insertions by microinjection into two-cell-stage mouse embryos. Gu B, Posfai E, Rossant J. Nat Biotechnol. 2018 Jun 11. pii: nbt.4166. doi: 10.1038/nbt.4166. PubMed 29889212.
Backbone
  Vector backbone: pBluescript SK (-)
  Backbone size w/o insert (bp): 2642
  Total vector size (bp): 3886
  Vector type: Synthetic Biology
Growth in bacteria
  Bacterial resistance: Ampicillin, 100 μg/mL
  Growth temperature: 37°C
  Growth strain: DH5alpha
  Copy number: High Copy
Gene/Insert
  Gene/Insert name: HaloTag
  Species: Synthetic
  Promoter: No
  Cloning method: Gibson Cloning
  Sequencing primers: 5′ CACACAGGAAACAGCTATGAC; 3′ CGCAACTGTTGGGAAGGGC
Terms and licenses: Academic/Nonprofit Terms; Industry Terms: Not Available to Industry
How to cite: EasyFusion Halo was a gift from Janet Rossant (Addgene plasmid # 112850 ; http://n2t.net/addgene:112850 ; RRID:Addgene_112850)
