[The description below was written by a language model from this plasmid's Addgene catalogue record and pLannotate feature annotations shown in this document.]
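Description:
EasyFusion Halo is a small (about 3.9 kb) high-copy bacterial cloning plasmid built on pBluescript SK(-). It is intended as a general starting vector for assembling knock-in donor templates that fuse HaloTag to a gene of interest. It is propagated in E. coli through the pUC/ColE1-type origin and selected with ampicillin via the β-lactamase gene and its native promoter. The backbone also retains the f1 phage origin for single-stranded DNA production. Other pBluescript remnants are the lac promoter/operator with CAP binding site, a lacZα fragment, and a short lacI fragment.

The payload is a promoterless synthetic HaloTag coding sequence inserted by Gibson assembly into the pBluescript polylinker, leaving fragments of the multiple cloning site on either side. HaloTag is a modified bacterial dehalogenase that forms covalent bonds with chloroalkane ligands, so fusion proteins can be labelled with fluorescent or affinity ligands. Just upstream of the tag the annotation shows a TEV protease recognition site, which could allow the tag to be cleaved from a fusion partner placed on that side. T3 and T7 phage promoters from the backbone flank the insert region.

The cassette has no promoter of its own and is bracketed by restriction sites. The intended use is therefore to clone locus-specific homology arms on each side of the tag, so that expression after targeted integration comes from the endogenous gene. The associated publication concerns generating targeted large insertions by microinjection into two-cell-stage mouse embryos. The record does not specify any homology arms, target loci or nuclease components in this plasmid.
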