Features (pLannotate 1.2.2; 15 found; start..end, strand, type, name):
     22..610     +  rep_origin     ori: high-copy-number ColE1/pMB1/pBR322/pUC origin of replication
    793..885     +  CDS            lacI (fragment): lac repressor; lacI; The lac repressor binds to the lac operator to inhibit transcription in E. coli. This inhibition can be relieved by adding lactose or isopropyl-β-D-thiogalactopyranoside (IPTG).
    898..919     +  protein_bind   CAP binding site: CAP binding activates transcription in the presence of cAMP. E. coli catabolite activator protein
    934..964     +  promoter       lac promoter: promoter for the E. coli lac operon
    972..988     +  protein_bind   lac operator: The lac repressor binds to the lac operator to inhibit transcription in E. coli. This inhibition can be relieved by adding lactose or isopropyl-β-D-thiogalactopyranoside (IPTG). lac repressor encoded by lacI
   1033..1051    +  promoter       T3 promoter: promoter for bacteriophage T3 RNA polymerase
   1064..1117    -  misc_feature   MCS (fragment): pBluescript multiple cloning site
   1121..1141    +  CDS            TEV site: tobacco etch virus (TEV) protease recognition and cleavage site
   1157..2040    +  CDS            HaloTag® (fragment): modified bacterial dehalogenase that forms covalent bonds with chloroalkane derivatives
   2059..2095    -  misc_feature   MCS (fragment): pBluescript multiple cloning site
   2104..2122    -  promoter       T7 promoter: promoter for bacteriophage T7 RNA polymerase
   2130..2285    +  CDS            lacZα (fragment): LacZα fragment of β-galactosidase; lacZ fragment
   2316..2744    -  rep_origin     f1 ori (sequence partly withheld): f1 bacteriophage origin of replication; arrow indicates direction of (+) strand synthesis
   2771..2875    +  promoter       AmpR promoter: bla
   2876..3736    +  CDS            AmpR: β-lactamase; bla; confers resistance to ampicillin, carbenicillin, and related antibiotics
>Addgene plasmid #112850 | EasyFusion Halo | addgene full sequence | sequence record 217031 | Addgene NGS Result
AGAAAAGATCAAAGGATCTTCTTGAGATCCTTTTTTTCTGCGCGTAATCTGCTGCTTGCAAACAAAAAAA
CCACCGCTACCAGCGGTGGTTTGTTTGCCGGATCAAGAGCTACCAACTCTTTTTCCGAAGGTAACTGGCT
TCAGCAGAGCGCAGATACCAAATACTGTTCTTCTAGTGTAGCCGTAGTTAGGCCACCACTTCAAGAACTC
TGTAGCACCGCCTACATACCTCGCTCTGCTAATCCTGTTACCAGTGGCTGCTGCCAGTGGCGATAAGTCG
TGTCTTACCGGGTTGGACTCAAGACGATAGTTACCGGATAAGGCGCAGCGGTCGGGCTGAACGGGGGGTT
CGTGCACACAGCCCAGCTTGGAGCGAACGACCTACACCGAACTGAGATACCTACAGCGTGAGCTATGAGA
AAGCGCCACGCTTCCCGAAGGGAGAAAGGCGGACAGGTATCCGGTAAGCGGCAGGGTCGGAACAGGAGAG
CGCACGAGGGAGCTTCCAGGGGGAAACGCCTGGTATCTTTATAGTCCTGTCGGGTTTCGCCACCTCTGAC
TTGAGCGTCGATTTTTGTGATGCTCGTCAGGGGGGCGGAGCCTATGGAAAAACGCCAGCAACGCGGCCTT
TTTACGGTTCCTGGCCTTTTGCTGGCCTTTTGCTCACATGTTCTTTCCTGCGTTATCCCCTGATTCTGTG
GATAACCGTATTACCGCCTTTGAGTGAGCTGATACCGCTCGCCGCAGCCGAACGACCGAGCGCAGCGAGT
CAGTGAGCGAGGAAGCGGAAGAGCGCCCAATACGCAAACCGCCTCTCCCCGCGCGTTGGCCGATTCATTA
ATGCAGCTGGCACGACAGGTTTCCCGACTGGAAAGCGGGCAGTGAGCGCAACGCAATTAATGTGAGTTAG
CTCACTCATTAGGCACCCCAGGCTTTACACTTTATGCTTCCGGCTCGTATGTTGTGTGGAATTGTGAGCG
GATAACAATTTCACACAGGAAACAGCTATGACCATGATTACGCCAAGCGCGCAATTAACCCTCACTAAAG
GGAACAAAAGCTGGGTACCGGGCCCCCCCTCGAGGTCGACGGTATCGATAAGCTTGATATCGAATTCATG
GAGGATCTGTACTTTCAGAGCGATAACGATGGATCCGAAATCGGTACTGGCTTTCCATTCGACCCCCATT
ATGTGGAAGTCCTGGGCGAGCGCATGCACTACGTCGATGTTGGTCCGCGCGATGGCACCCCTGTGCTGTT
CCTGCACGGTAACCCGACCTCCTCCTACGTGTGGCGCAACATCATCCCGCATGTTGCACCGACCCATCGC
TGCATTGCTCCAGACCTGATCGGTATGGGCAAATCCGACAAACCAGACCTGGGTTATTTCTTCGACGACC
ACGTCCGCTTCATGGATGCCTTCATCGAAGCCCTGGGTCTGGAAGAGGTCGTCCTGGTCATTCACGACTG
GGGCTCCGCTCTGGGTTTCCACTGGGCCAAGCGCAATCCAGAGCGCGTCAAAGGTATTGCATTTATGGAG
TTCATCCGCCCTATCCCGACCTGGGACGAATGGCCAGAATTTGCCCGCGAGACCTTCCAGGCCTTCCGCA
CCACCGACGTCGGCCGCAAGCTGATCATCGATCAGAACGTTTTTATCGAGGGTACGCTGCCGATGGGTGT
CGTCCGCCCGCTGACTGAAGTCGAGATGGACCATTACCGCGAGCCGTTCCTGAATCCTGTTGACCGCGAG
CCACTGTGGCGCTTCCCAAACGAGCTGCCAATCGCCGGTGAGCCAGCGAACATCGTCGCGCTGGTCGAAG
AATACATGGACTGGCTGCACCAGTCCCCTGTCCCGAAGCTGCTGTTCTGGGGCACCCCAGGCGTTCTGAT
CCCACCGGCCGAAGCCGCTCGCCTGGCCAAAAGCCTGCCTAACTGCAAGGCTGTGGACATCGGCCCGGGT
CTGAATCTGCTGCAAGAAGACAACCCGGACCTGATCGGCAGCGAGATCGCGCGCTGGCTGTCTACTCTGG
AGATTTCCGGTGGTAGCGGCAGCGGTAGCACTAGTTCTAGAGCGGCCGCCACCGCGGTGGAGCTCCAATT
CGCCCTATAGTGAGTCGTATTACGCGCGCTCACTGGCCGTCGTTTTACAACGTCGTGACTGGGAAAACCC
TGGCGTTACCCAACTTAATCGCCTTGCAGCACATCCCCCTTTCGCCAGCTGGCGTAATAGCGAAGAGGCC
CGCACCGATCGCCCTTCCCAACAGTTGCGCAGCCTGAATGGCGAATGGAAATTGTAAGCGTTAATATTTT
GTTAAAATTCGCGTTAAATTTTTGTTAAATCAGCTCATTTTTTAACCAATAGGCCGAAATCGGCAAAATC
CCTTATAAATCAAAAGAATAGACCGAGATAGGGT
[37 nt withheld, positions 2415-2451]
AAAGAACGTGGACTCCAACGTCAAAGG
[49 nt withheld, positions 2479-2527]
T
[91 nt withheld, positions 2529-2619]
G
[124 nt withheld, positions 2621-2744]
CAGGTGGCACTTTTCGGGGAAATGTGCGCGGAACCCCTATTTGTTTATTTTTCTAAATACATTCAAATAT
GTATCCGCTCATGAGACAATAACCCTGATAAATGCTTCAATAATATTGAAAAAGGAAGAGTATGAGTATT
CAACATTTCCGTGTCGCCCTTATTCCCTTTTTTGCGGCATTTTGCCTTCCTGTTTTTGCTCACCCAGAAA
CGCTGGTGAAAGTAAAAGATGCTGAAGATCAGTTGGGTGCACGAGTGGGTTACATCGAACTGGATCTCAA
CAGCGGTAAGATCCTTGAGAGTTTTCGCCCCGAAGAACGTTTTCCAATGATGAGCACTTTTAAAGTTCTG
CTATGTGGCGCGGTATTATCCCGTATTGACGCCGGGCAAGAGCAACTCGGTCGCCGCATACACTATTCTC
AGAATGACTTGGTTGAGTACTCACCAGTCACAGAAAAGCATCTTACGGATGGCATGACAGTAAGAGAATT
ATGCAGTGCTGCCATAACCATGAGTGATAACACTGCGGCCAACTTACTTCTGACAACGATCGGAGGACCG
AAGGAGCTAACCGCTTTTTTGCACAACATGGGGGATCATGTAACTCGCCTTGATCGTTGGGAACCGGAGC
TGAATGAAGCCATACCAAACGACGAGCGTGACACCACGATGCCTGTAGCAATGGCAACAACGTTGCGCAA
ACTATTAACTGGCGAACTACTTACTCTAGCTTCCCGGCAACAATTAATAGACTGGATGGAGGCGGATAAA
GTTGCAGGACCACTTCTGCGCTCGGCCCTTCCGGCTGGCTGGTTTATTGCTGATAAATCTGGAGCCGGTG
AGCGTGGGTCTCGCGGTATCATTGCAGCACTGGGGCCAGATGGTAAGCCCTCCCGTATCGTAGTTATCTA
CACGACGGGGAGTCAGGCAACTATGGATGAACGAAATAGACAGATCGCTGAGATAGGTGCCTCACTGATT
AAGCATTGGTAACTGTCAGACCAAGTTTACTCATATATACTTTAGATTGATTTAAAACTTCATTTTTAAT
TTAAAAGGATCTAGGTGAAGATCCTTTTTGATAATCTCATGACCAAAATCCCTTAACGTGAGTTTTCGTT
CCACTGAGCGTCAGACCCCGT
